Addgene plasmid #138188: KAT5 sgRNA2
Purpose: 3rd generation lentiviral gRNA plasmid targeting human KAT5
Depositing lab: Wen Xue. Depositing organization: University of Massachusetts, Worcester. Publication: Depletion of TRRAP induces p53-independent senescence in liver cancer by downregulating mitotic genes. Kwan SY, Sheel A, Song CQ, Zhang XO, Jiang T, Dang H, Cao Y, Ozata DM, Mou H, Yin H, Weng Z, Wang XW, Xue W. Hepatology. 2019 Jun 12. doi: 10.1002/hep.30807. PubMed 31188495.
Backbone
  Vector backbone: LentiCRISPR v2
  Backbone manufacturer: Feng Zhang (Addgene plasmid # 52961)
  Total vector size (bp): 14873
  Vector type: Mammalian Expression, Lentiviral, CRISPR
  Selectable markers: Puromycin
Growth in bacteria
  Bacterial resistance: Ampicillin, 100 μg/mL
  Growth temperature: 37°C
  Growth strain: NEB Stable
  Copy number: High Copy
Gene/Insert
  Gene/Insert name: KAT5 (alt name: TIP60)
  gRNA/shRNA sequence: CACCgACCAGGCTGCCAGTCATGCG
  Species: H. sapiens (human)
  GenBank ID: NG_033057.1 NM_182710.3
  Entrez Gene: KAT5 (a.k.a. ESA1, HTATIP, HTATIP1, NEDFASB, PLIP, TIP, TIP60, ZC2HC5, cPLA2)
  Promoter: U6
  Cloning method: Restriction Enzyme; 5′ cloning site BsmBI (destroyed during cloning); 3′ cloning site BsmB1 (destroyed during cloning)
  Sequencing primers: 5′ hU6-F (5'-GAGGGCCTATTTCCCATGATT-3')
Terms and licenses: Academic/Nonprofit Terms; Industry Terms: Not Available to Industry
How to cite: KAT5 sgRNA2 was a gift from Wen Xue (Addgene plasmid # 138188 ; http://n2t.net/addgene:138188 ; RRID:Addgene_138188)
