[The description below was written by a language model from this plasmid's Addgene catalogue record and pLannotate feature annotations shown in this document.]
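Description:
KAT5 sgRNA2 is a third-generation lentiviral CRISPR plasmid built on the LentiCRISPR v2 backbone, an all-in-one vector that delivers both a guide RNA and Streptococcus pyogenes Cas9 to mammalian cells. It carries a single guide directed against human KAT5 (also known as TIP60), cloned into the BsmBI sites of the backbone, which were destroyed in the process. In bacteria the plasmid is maintained through a high-copy ColE1/pUC-type origin with ampicillin resistance; an f1 origin is also present.

The lentiviral cassette begins with a CMV enhancer/promoter fused to a truncated HIV-1 5' LTR, which drives Tat-independent genomic RNA production in packaging cells. This is followed by the Ψ packaging signal, RRE for Rev-dependent nuclear export, and cPPT/CTS. A human U6 Pol III promoter then transcribes the KAT5 spacer joined to the Cas9 gRNA scaffold. Downstream, an EF-1α core promoter expresses Cas9 and then a puromycin N-acetyltransferase coding sequence, allowing puromycin selection of transduced cells; the table does not annotate the linker between the two. A WPRE enhances transcript expression, and the ΔU3 3' LTR makes the integrated provirus self-inactivating. Outside the LTRs lie a bGH polyadenylation signal and an SV40/EM7-driven bleomycin/Zeocin resistance cassette, which is not packaged into virus.

The construct is intended for Cas9-mediated disruption of KAT5 in human cells, and the associated publication concerns senescence in liver cancer. The catalogue lists a vector size of 14,873 bp, whereas the sequenced record is 13,013 nt. The larger figure may reflect the parental backbone before its filler fragment was replaced by the guide, though the record does not say so.
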