Features (pLannotate 1.2.2; 33 found; start..end, strand, type, name):
      1..200     +  promoter       CMV promoter: human cytomegalovirus (CMV) immediate early promoter
    218..398     +  LTR            5' LTR (truncated): truncated 5' long terminal repeat (LTR) from HIV-1
    445..570     +  misc_feature   HIV-1 Ψ: packaging signal of human immunodeficiency virus type 1
    554..917     +  CDS            HIV-1 gag (fragment): gag protein from human immunodeficiency virus 1; gag
   1063..1296    +  misc_feature   RRE: The Rev response element (RRE) of HIV-1 allows for Rev-dependent mRNA export from the nucleus to the cytoplasm.
   1673..1773    +  CDS            Rev (fragment): human immunodeficiency virus 1 (HIV-1) Rev protein; rev; enhances nuclear export of unspliced and incompletely spliced viral mRNAs
   1823..1940    +  misc_feature   cPPT/CTS: central polypurine tract and central termination sequence of HIV-1
   1991..2231    +  promoter       U6 promoter: RNA polymerase III promoter for human U6 snRNA
   2261..2336    +  misc_RNA       gRNA scaffold: guide RNA scaffold for the Streptococcus pyogenes CRISPR/Cas9 system
   2354..2372    +  CDS            small t antigen (fragment): SV40 (simian virus 40) small t antigen
   2398..2609    +  promoter       EF-1α core promoter: core promoter for human elongation factor EF-1α
   2634..6737    +  CDS            Cas9: Cas9 (Csn1) endonuclease from the Streptococcus pyogenes Type II CRISPR/Cas system generates RNA-guided double strand breaks in DNA
   6875..7472    +  CDS            PuroR (fragment): puromycin N-acetyltransferase; pac from Streptomyces; confers resistance to puromycin
   7488..8076    +  misc_feature   WPRE: woodchuck hepatitis virus posttranscriptional regulatory element
   8127..8146    +  misc_feature   cPPT/CTS (fragment): central polypurine tract and central termination sequence of HIV-1
   8148..8381    +  LTR            3' LTR (ΔU3): self-inactivating 3' long terminal repeat (LTR) from HIV-1
   8413..8637    +  polyA_signal   bGH poly(A) signal: bovine growth hormone polyadenylation signal
   8641..8662    +  promoter       SV40 promoter (fragment): SV40 enhancer and early promoter
   8683..9111    +  rep_origin     f1 ori (sequence partly withheld): f1 bacteriophage origin of replication; arrow indicates direction of (+) strand synthesis
   9125..9454    +  promoter       SV40 promoter: SV40 enhancer and early promoter
   9502..9549    +  promoter       EM7 promoter: synthetic bacterial promoter&nbsp
   9568..9942    +  CDS            BleoR: antibiotic-binding protein; Sh ble from Streptoalloteichus hindustanus; confers resistance to bleomycin, phleomycin, and Zeocin™
   9952..10077   +  CDS            ble (fragment): BLE_KLEPN - Experimental evidence at protein level: Swiss-Prot protein existence level 1. Binding protein with a strong affinity to the bleomycin family of antibiotics. Binds to CL990; an antimitotic-antibiotic compound. From Klebsiella pneumoniae.
  10072..10193   +  polyA_signal   SV40 poly(A) signal: SV40 polyadenylation signal
  10264..10286   -  protein_bind   lac operator (fragment): The lac repressor binds to the lac operator to inhibit transcription in E. coli. This inhibition can be relieved by adding lactose or isopropyl-β-D-thiogalactopyranoside (IPTG). lac repressor encoded by lacI
  10290..10320   -  promoter       lac promoter: promoter for the E. coli lac operon
  10335..10356   -  protein_bind   CAP binding site: CAP binding activates transcription in the presence of cAMP. E. coli catabolite activator protein
  10369..10461   -  CDS            lacI (fragment): lac repressor; lacI; The lac repressor binds to the lac operator to inhibit transcription in E. coli. This inhibition can be relieved by adding lactose or isopropyl-β-D-thiogalactopyranoside (IPTG).
  10644..11232   -  rep_origin     ori: high-copy-number ColE1/pMB1/pBR322/pUC origin of replication
  11403..12263   -  CDS            AmpR: β-lactamase; bla; confers resistance to ampicillin, carbenicillin, and related antibiotics
  12264..12368   -  promoter       AmpR promoter: bla
  12427..12479   -  misc_feature   bom (fragment): basis of mobility region from pBR322
  12634..13013   +  enhancer       CMV enhancer: human cytomegalovirus immediate early enhancer
>Addgene plasmid #138188 | KAT5 sgRNA2 | addgene full sequence | sequence record 275148 | Addgene NGS Result
GTGATGCGGTTTTGGCAGTACATCAATGGGCGTGGATAGCGGTTTGACTCACGGGGATTTCCAAGTCTCC
ACCCCATTGACGTCAATGGGAGTTTGTTTTGGCACCAAAATCAACGGGACTTTCCAAAATGTCGTAACAA
CTCCGCCCCATTGACGCAAATGGGCGGTAGGCGTGTACGGTGGGAGGTCTATATAAGCAGCGCGTTTTGC
CTGTACTGGGTCTCTCTGGTTAGACCAGATCTGAGCCTGGGAGCTCTCTGGCTAACTAGGGAACCCACTG
CTTAAGCCTCAATAAAGCTTGCCTTGAGTGCTTCAAGTAGTGTGTGCCCGTCTGTTGTGTGACTCTGGTA
ACTAGAGATCCCTCAGACCCTTTTAGTCAGTGTGGAAAATCTCTAGCAGTGGCGCCCGAACAGGGACTTG
AAAGCGAAAGGGAAACCAGAGGAGCTCTCTCGACGCAGGACTCGGCTTGCTGAAGCGCGCACGGCAAGAG
GCGAGGGGCGGCGACTGGTGAGTACGCCAAAAATTTTGACTAGCGGAGGCTAGAAGGAGAGAGATGGGTG
CGAGAGCGTCAGTATTAAGCGGGGGAGAATTAGATCGCGATGGGAAAAAATTCGGTTAAGGCCAGGGGGA
AAGAAAAAATATAAATTAAAACATATAGTATGGGCAAGCAGGGAGCTAGAACGATTCGCAGTTAATCCTG
GCCTGTTAGAAACATCAGAAGGCTGTAGACAAATACTGGGACAGCTACAACCATCCCTTCAGACAGGATC
AGAAGAACTTAGATCATTATATAATACAGTAGCAACCCTCTATTGTGTGCATCAAAGGATAGAGATAAAA
GACACCAAGGAAGCTTTAGACAAGATAGAGGAAGAGCAAAACAAAAGTAAGACCACCGCACAGCAAGCGG
CCGCTGATCTTCAGACCTGGAGGAGGAGATATGAGGGACAATTGGAGAAGTGAATTATATAAATATAAAG
TAGTAAAAATTGAACCATTAGGAGTAGCACCCACCAAGGCAAAGAGAAGAGTGGTGCAGAGAGAAAAAAG
AGCAGTGGGAATAGGAGCTTTGTTCCTTGGGTTCTTGGGAGCAGCAGGAAGCACTATGGGCGCAGCGTCA
ATGACGCTGACGGTACAGGCCAGACAATTATTGTCTGGTATAGTGCAGCAGCAGAACAATTTGCTGAGGG
CTATTGAGGCGCAACAGCATCTGTTGCAACTCACAGTCTGGGGCATCAAGCAGCTCCAGGCAAGAATCCT
GGCTGTGGAAAGATACCTAAAGGATCAACAGCTCCTGGGGATTTGGGGTTGCTCTGGAAAACTCATTTGC
ACCACTGCTGTGCCTTGGAATGCTAGTTGGAGTAATAAATCTCTGGAACAGATTTGGAATCACACGACCT
GGATGGAGTGGGACAGAGAAATTAACAATTACACAAGCTTAATACACTCCTTAATTGAAGAATCGCAAAA
CCAGCAAGAAAAGAATGAACAAGAATTATTGGAATTAGATAAATGGGCAAGTTTGTGGAATTGGTTTAAC
ATAACAAATTGGCTGTGGTATATAAAATTATTCATAATGATAGTAGGAGGCTTGGTAGGTTTAAGAATAG
TTTTTGCTGTACTTTCTATAGTGAATAGAGTTAGGCAGGGATATTCACCATTATCGTTTCAGACCCACCT
CCCAACCCCGAGGGGACCCGACAGGCCCGAAGGAATAGAAGAAGAAGGTGGAGAGAGAGACAGAGACAGA
TCCATTCGATTAGTGAACGGATCGGCACTGCGTGCGCCAATTCTGCAGACAAATGGCAGTATTCATCCAC
AATTTTAAAAGAAAAGGGGGGATTGGGGGGTACAGTGCAGGGGAAAGAATAGTAGACATAATAGCAACAG
ACATACAAACTAAAGAATTACAAAAACAAATTACAAAAATTCAAAATTTTCGGGTTTATTACAGGGACAG
CAGAGATCCAGTTTGGTTAATTAAGGTACCGAGGGCCTATTTCCCATGATTCCTTCATATTTGCATATAC
GATACAAGGCTGTTAGAGAGATAATTAGAATTAATTTGACTGTAAACACAAAGATATTAGTACAAAATAC
GTGACGTAGAAAGTAATAATTTCTTGGGTAGTTTGCAGTTTTAAAATTATGTTTTAAAATGGACTATCAT
ATGCTTACCGTAACTTGAAAGTATTTCGATTTCTTGGCTTTATATATCTTGTGGAAAGGACGAAACACCG
ACCAGGCTGCCAGTCATGCGGTTTTAGAGCTAGAAATAGCAAGTTAAAATAAGGCTAGTCCGTTATCAAC
TTGAAAAAGTGGCACCGAGTCGGTGCTTTTTTGAATTCGCTAGCTAGGTCTTGAAAGGAGTGGGAATTGG
CTCCGGTGCCCGTCAGTGGGCAGAGCGCACATCGCCCACAGTCCCCGAGAAGTTGGGGGGAGGGGTCGGC
AATTGATCCGGTGCCTAGAGAAGGTGGCGCGGGGTAAACTGGGAAAGTGATGTCGTGTACTGGCTCCGCC
TTTTTCCCGAGGGTGGGGGAGAACCGTATATAAGTGCAGTAGTCGCCGTGAACGTTCTTTTTCGCAACGG
GTTTGCCGCCAGAACACAGGACCGGTTCTAGAGCGCTGCCACCATGGACAAGAAGTACAGCATCGGCCTG
GACATCGGCACCAACTCTGTGGGCTGGGCCGTGATCACCGACGAGTACAAGGTGCCCAGCAAGAAATTCA
AGGTGCTGGGCAACACCGACCGGCACAGCATCAAGAAGAACCTGATCGGAGCCCTGCTGTTCGACAGCGG
CGAAACAGCCGAGGCCACCCGGCTGAAGAGAACCGCCAGAAGAAGATACACCAGACGGAAGAACCGGATC
TGCTATCTGCAAGAGATCTTCAGCAACGAGATGGCCAAGGTGGACGACAGCTTCTTCCACAGACTGGAAG
AGTCCTTCCTGGTGGAAGAGGATAAGAAGCACGAGCGGCACCCCATCTTCGGCAACATCGTGGACGAGGT
GGCCTACCACGAGAAGTACCCCACCATCTACCACCTGAGAAAGAAACTGGTGGACAGCACCGACAAGGCC
GACCTGCGGCTGATCTATCTGGCCCTGGCCCACATGATCAAGTTCCGGGGCCACTTCCTGATCGAGGGCG
ACCTGAACCCCGACAACAGCGACGTGGACAAGCTGTTCATCCAGCTGGTGCAGACCTACAACCAGCTGTT
CGAGGAAAACCCCATCAACGCCAGCGGCGTGGACGCCAAGGCCATCCTGTCTGCCAGACTGAGCAAGAGC
AGACGGCTGGAAAATCTGATCGCCCAGCTGCCCGGCGAGAAGAAGAATGGCCTGTTCGGAAACCTGATTG
CCCTGAGCCTGGGCCTGACCCCCAACTTCAAGAGCAACTTCGACCTGGCCGAGGATGCCAAACTGCAGCT
GAGCAAGGACACCTACGACGACGACCTGGACAACCTGCTGGCCCAGATCGGCGACCAGTACGCCGACCTG
TTTCTGGCCGCCAAGAACCTGTCCGACGCCATCCTGCTGAGCGACATCCTGAGAGTGAACACCGAGATCA
CCAAGGCCCCCCTGAGCGCCTCTATGATCAAGAGATACGACGAGCACCACCAGGACCTGACCCTGCTGAA
AGCTCTCGTGCGGCAGCAGCTGCCTGAGAAGTACAAAGAGATTTTCTTCGACCAGAGCAAGAACGGCTAC
GCCGGCTACATTGACGGCGGAGCCAGCCAGGAAGAGTTCTACAAGTTCATCAAGCCCATCCTGGAAAAGA
TGGACGGCACCGAGGAACTGCTCGTGAAGCTGAACAGAGAGGACCTGCTGCGGAAGCAGCGGACCTTCGA
CAACGGCAGCATCCCCCACCAGATCCACCTGGGAGAGCTGCACGCCATTCTGCGGCGGCAGGAAGATTTT
TACCCATTCCTGAAGGACAACCGGGAAAAGATCGAGAAGATCCTGACCTTCCGCATCCCCTACTACGTGG
GCCCTCTGGCCAGGGGAAACAGCAGATTCGCCTGGATGACCAGAAAGAGCGAGGAAACCATCACCCCCTG
GAACTTCGAGGAAGTGGTGGACAAGGGCGCTTCCGCCCAGAGCTTCATCGAGCGGATGACCAACTTCGAT
AAGAACCTGCCCAACGAGAAGGTGCTGCCCAAGCACAGCCTGCTGTACGAGTACTTCACCGTGTATAACG
AGCTGACCAAAGTGAAATACGTGACCGAGGGAATGAGAAAGCCCGCCTTCCTGAGCGGCGAGCAGAAAAA
GGCCATCGTGGACCTGCTGTTCAAGACCAACCGGAAAGTGACCGTGAAGCAGCTGAAAGAGGACTACTTC
AAGAAAATCGAGTGCTTCGACTCCGTGGAAATCTCCGGCGTGGAAGATCGGTTCAACGCCTCCCTGGGCA
CATACCACGATCTGCTGAAAATTATCAAGGACAAGGACTTCCTGGACAATGAGGAAAACGAGGACATTCT
GGAAGATATCGTGCTGACCCTGACACTGTTTGAGGACAGAGAGATGATCGAGGAACGGCTGAAAACCTAT
GCCCACCTGTTCGACGACAAAGTGATGAAGCAGCTGAAGCGGCGGAGATACACCGGCTGGGGCAGGCTGA
GCCGGAAGCTGATCAACGGCATCCGGGACAAGCAGTCCGGCAAGACAATCCTGGATTTCCTGAAGTCCGA
CGGCTTCGCCAACAGAAACTTCATGCAGCTGATCCACGACGACAGCCTGACCTTTAAAGAGGACATCCAG
AAAGCCCAGGTGTCCGGCCAGGGCGATAGCCTGCACGAGCACATTGCCAATCTGGCCGGCAGCCCCGCCA
TTAAGAAGGGCATCCTGCAGACAGTGAAGGTGGTGGACGAGCTCGTGAAAGTGATGGGCCGGCACAAGCC
CGAGAACATCGTGATCGAAATGGCCAGAGAGAACCAGACCACCCAGAAGGGACAGAAGAACAGCCGCGAG
AGAATGAAGCGGATCGAAGAGGGCATCAAAGAGCTGGGCAGCCAGATCCTGAAAGAACACCCCGTGGAAA
ACACCCAGCTGCAGAACGAGAAGCTGTACCTGTACTACCTGCAGAATGGGCGGGATATGTACGTGGACCA
GGAACTGGACATCAACCGGCTGTCCGACTACGATGTGGACCATATCGTGCCTCAGAGCTTTCTGAAGGAC
GACTCCATCGACAACAAGGTGCTGACCAGAAGCGACAAGAACCGGGGCAAGAGCGACAACGTGCCCTCCG
AAGAGGTCGTGAAGAAGATGAAGAACTACTGGCGGCAGCTGCTGAACGCCAAGCTGATTACCCAGAGAAA
GTTCGACAATCTGACCAAGGCCGAGAGAGGCGGCCTGAGCGAACTGGATAAGGCCGGCTTCATCAAGAGA
CAGCTGGTGGAAACCCGGCAGATCACAAAGCACGTGGCACAGATCCTGGACTCCCGGATGAACACTAAGT
ACGACGAGAATGACAAGCTGATCCGGGAAGTGAAAGTGATCACCCTGAAGTCCAAGCTGGTGTCCGATTT
CCGGAAGGATTTCCAGTTTTACAAAGTGCGCGAGATCAACAACTACCACCACGCCCACGACGCCTACCTG
AACGCCGTCGTGGGAACCGCCCTGATCAAAAAGTACCCTAAGCTGGAAAGCGAGTTCGTGTACGGCGACT
ACAAGGTGTACGACGTGCGGAAGATGATCGCCAAGAGCGAGCAGGAAATCGGCAAGGCTACCGCCAAGTA
CTTCTTCTACAGCAACATCATGAACTTTTTCAAGACCGAGATTACCCTGGCCAACGGCGAGATCCGGAAG
CGGCCTCTGATCGAGACAAACGGCGAAACCGGGGAGATCGTGTGGGATAAGGGCCGGGATTTTGCCACCG
TGCGGAAAGTGCTGAGCATGCCCCAAGTGAATATCGTGAAAAAGACCGAGGTGCAGACAGGCGGCTTCAG
CAAAGAGTCTATCCTGCCCAAGAGGAACAGCGATAAGCTGATCGCCAGAAAGAAGGACTGGGACCCTAAG
AAGTACGGCGGCTTCGACAGCCCCACCGTGGCCTATTCTGTGCTGGTGGTGGCCAAAGTGGAAAAGGGCA
AGTCCAAGAAACTGAAGAGTGTGAAAGAGCTGCTGGGGATCACCATCATGGAAAGAAGCAGCTTCGAGAA
GAATCCCATCGACTTTCTGGAAGCCAAGGGCTACAAAGAAGTGAAAAAGGACCTGATCATCAAGCTGCCT
AAGTACTCCCTGTTCGAGCTGGAAAACGGCCGGAAGAGAATGCTGGCCTCTGCCGGCGAACTGCAGAAGG
GAAACGAACTGGCCCTGCCCTCCAAATATGTGAACTTCCTGTACCTGGCCAGCCACTATGAGAAGCTGAA
GGGCTCCCCCGAGGATAATGAGCAGAAACAGCTGTTTGTGGAACAGCACAAGCACTACCTGGACGAGATC
ATCGAGCAGATCAGCGAGTTCTCCAAGAGAGTGATCCTGGCCGACGCTAATCTGGACAAAGTGCTGTCCG
CCTACAACAAGCACCGGGATAAGCCCATCAGAGAGCAGGCCGAGAATATCATCCACCTGTTTACCCTGAC
CAATCTGGGAGCCCCTGCCGCCTTCAAGTACTTTGACACCACCATCGACCGGAAGAGGTACACCAGCACC
AAAGAGGTGCTGGACGCCACCCTGATCCACCAGAGCATCACCGGCCTGTACGAGACACGGATCGACCTGT
CTCAGCTGGGAGGCGACAAGCGACCTGCCGCCACAAAGAAGGCTGGACAGGCTAAGAAGAAGAAAGATTA
CAAAGACGATGACGATAAGGGATCCGGCGCAACAAACTTCTCTCTGCTGAAACAAGCCGGAGATGTCGAA
GAGAATCCTGGACCGACCGAGTACAAGCCCACGGTGCGCCTCGCCACCCGCGACGACGTCCCCAGGGCCG
TACGCACCCTCGCCGCCGCGTTCGCCGACTACCCCGCCACGCGCCACACCGTCGATCCGGACCGCCACAT
CGAGCGGGTCACCGAGCTGCAAGAACTCTTCCTCACGCGCGTCGGGCTCGACATCGGCAAGGTGTGGGTC
GCGGACGACGGCGCCGCGGTGGCGGTCTGGACCACGCCGGAGAGCGTCGAAGCGGGGGCGGTGTTCGCCG
AGATCGGCCCGCGCATGGCCGAGTTGAGCGGTTCCCGGCTGGCCGCGCAGCAACAGATGGAAGGCCTCCT
GGCGCCGCACCGGCCCAAGGAGCCCGCGTGGTTCCTGGCCACCGTCGGAGTCTCGCCCGACCACCAGGGC
AAGGGTCTGGGCAGCGCCGTCGTGCTCCCCGGAGTGGAGGCGGCCGAGCGCGCCGGGGTGCCCGCCTTCC
TGGAGACCTCCGCGCCCCGCAACCTCCCCTTCTACGAGCGGCTCGGCTTCACCGTCACCGCCGACGTCGA
GGTGCCCGAAGGACCGCGCACCTGGTGCATGACCCGCAAGCCCGGTGCCTGAACGCGTTAAGTCGACAAT
CAACCTCTGGATTACAAAATTTGTGAAAGATTGACTGGTATTCTTAACTATGTTGCTCCTTTTACGCTAT
GTGGATACGCTGCTTTAATGCCTTTGTATCATGCTATTGCTTCCCGTATGGCTTTCATTTTCTCCTCCTT
GTATAAATCCTGGTTGCTGTCTCTTTATGAGGAGTTGTGGCCCGTTGTCAGGCAACGTGGCGTGGTGTGC
ACTGTGTTTGCTGACGCAACCCCCACTGGTTGGGGCATTGCCACCACCTGTCAGCTCCTTTCCGGGACTT
TCGCTTTCCCCCTCCCTATTGCCACGGCGGAACTCATCGCCGCCTGCCTTGCCCGCTGCTGGACAGGGGC
TCGGCTGTTGGGCACTGACAATTCCGTGGTGTTGTCGGGGAAATCATCGTCCTTTCCTTGGCTGCTCGCC
TGTGTTGCCACCTGGATTCTGCGCGGGACGTCCTTCTGCTACGTCCCTTCGGCCCTCAATCCAGCGGACC
TTCCTTCCCGCGGCCTGCTGCCGGCTCTGCGGCCTCTTCCGCGTCTTCGCCTTCGCCCTCAGACGAGTCG
GATCTCCCTTTGGGCCGCCTCCCCGCGTCGACTTTAAGACCAATGACTTACAAGGCAGCTGTAGATCTTA
GCCACTTTTTAAAAGAAAAGGGGGGACTGGAAGGGCTAATTCACTCCCAACGAAGACAAGATCTGCTTTT
TGCTTGTACTGGGTCTCTCTGGTTAGACCAGATCTGAGCCTGGGAGCTCTCTGGCTAACTAGGGAACCCA
CTGCTTAAGCCTCAATAAAGCTTGCCTTGAGTGCTTCAAGTAGTGTGTGCCCGTCTGTTGTGTGACTCTG
GTAACTAGAGATCCCTCAGACCCTTTTAGTCAGTGTGGAAAATCTCTAGCAGGGCCCGTTTAAACCCGCT
GATCAGCCTCGACTGTGCCTTCTAGTTGCCAGCCATCTGTTGTTTGCCCCTCCCCCGTGCCTTCCTTGAC
CCTGGAAGGTGCCACTCCCACTGTCCTTTCCTAATAAAATGAGGAAATTGCATCGCATTGTCTGAGTAGG
TGTCATTCTATTCTGGGGGGTGGGGTGGGGCAGGACAGCAAGGGGGAGGATTGGGAAGACAATAGCAGGC
ATGCTGGGGATGCGGTGGGCTCTATGGCTTCTGAGGCGGAAAGAACCAGCTGGGGCTCTAGGGGGTATCC
CC
[124 nt withheld, positions 8683-8806]
C
[91 nt withheld, positions 8808-8898]
A
[49 nt withheld, positions 8900-8948]
CCTTTGACGTTGGAGTCCACGTTCTTT
[37 nt withheld, positions 8976-9012]
ACCCTATCTCGGTCTATTCTTTTGATTTATAAGGGATTTTGCCGATTTCGGCCTATTGGTTAAAAAATGA
GCTGATTTAACAAAAATTTAACGCGAATTAATTCTGTGGAATGTGTGTCAGTTAGGGTGTGGAAAGTCCC
CAGGCTCCCCAGCAGGCAGAAGTATGCAAAGCATGCATCTCAATTAGTCAGCAACCAGGTGTGGAAAGTC
CCCAGGCTCCCCAGCAGGCAGAAGTATGCAAAGCATGCATCTCAATTAGTCAGCAACCATAGTCCCGCCC
CTAACTCCGCCCATCCCGCCCCTAACTCCGCCCAGTTCCGCCCATTCTCCGCCCCATGGCTGACTAATTT
TTTTTATTTATGCAGAGGCCGAGGCCGCCTCTGCCTCTGAGCTATTCCAGAAGTAGTGAGGAGGCTTTTT
TGGAGGCCTAGGCTTTTGCAAAAAGCTCCCGGGAGCTTGTATATCCATTTTCGGATCTGATCAGCACGTG
TTGACAATTAATCATCGGCATAGTATATCGGCATAGTATAATACGACAAGGTGAGGAACTAAACCATGGC
CAAGTTGACCAGTGCCGTTCCGGTGCTCACCGCGCGCGACGTCGCCGGAGCGGTCGAGTTCTGGACCGAC
CGGCTCGGGTTCTCCCGGGACTTCGTGGAGGACGACTTCGCCGGTGTGGTCCGGGACGACGTGACCCTGT
TCATCAGCGCGGTCCAGGACCAGGTGGTGCCGGACAACACCCTGGCCTGGGTGTGGGTGCGCGGCCTGGA
CGAGCTGTACGCCGAGTGGTCGGAGGTCGTGTCCACGAACTTCCGGGACGCCTCCGGGCCGGCCATGACC
GAGATCGGCGAGCAGCCGTGGGGGCGGGAGTTCGCCCTGCGCGACCCGGCCGGCAACTGCGTGCACTTCG
TGGCCGAGGAGCAGGACTGACACGTGCTACGAGATTTCGATTCCACCGCCGCCTTCTATGAAAGGTTGGG
CTTCGGAATCGTTTTCCGGGACGCCGGCTGGATGATCCTCCAGCGCGGGGATCTCATGCTGGAGTTCTTC
GCCCACCCCAACTTGTTTATTGCAGCTTATAATGGTTACAAATAAAGCAATAGCATCACAAATTTCACAA
ATAAAGCATTTTTTTCACTGCATTCTAGTTGTGGTTTGTCCAAACTCATCAATGTATCTTATCATGTCTG
TATACCGTCGACCTCTAGCTAGAGCTTGGCGTAATCATGGTCATAGCTGTTTCCTGTGTGAAATTGTTAT
CCGCTCACAATTCCACACAACATACGAGCCGGAAGCATAAAGTGTAAAGCCTGGGGTGCCTAATGAGTGA
GCTAACTCACATTAATTGCGTTGCGCTCACTGCCCGCTTTCCAGTCGGGAAACCTGTCGTGCCAGCTGCA
TTAATGAATCGGCCAACGCGCGGGGAGAGGCGGTTTGCGTATTGGGCGCTCTTCCGCTTCCTCGCTCACT
GACTCGCTGCGCTCGGTCGTTCGGCTGCGGCGAGCGGTATCAGCTCACTCAAAGGCGGTAATACGGTTAT
CCACAGAATCAGGGGATAACGCAGGAAAGAACATGTGAGCAAAAGGCCAGCAAAAGGCCAGGAACCGTAA
AAAGGCCGCGTTGCTGGCGTTTTTCCATAGGCTCCGCCCCCCTGACGAGCATCACAAAAATCGACGCTCA
AGTCAGAGGTGGCGAAACCCGACAGGACTATAAAGATACCAGGCGTTTCCCCCTGGAAGCTCCCTCGTGC
GCTCTCCTGTTCCGACCCTGCCGCTTACCGGATACCTGTCCGCCTTTCTCCCTTCGGGAAGCGTGGCGCT
TTCTCATAGCTCACGCTGTAGGTATCTCAGTTCGGTGTAGGTCGTTCGCTCCAAGCTGGGCTGTGTGCAC
GAACCCCCCGTTCAGCCCGACCGCTGCGCCTTATCCGGTAACTATCGTCTTGAGTCCAACCCGGTAAGAC
ACGACTTATCGCCACTGGCAGCAGCCACTGGTAACAGGATTAGCAGAGCGAGGTATGTAGGCGGTGCTAC
AGAGTTCTTGAAGTGGTGGCCTAACTACGGCTACACTAGAAGAACAGTATTTGGTATCTGCGCTCTGCTG
AAGCCAGTTACCTTCGGAAAAAGAGTTGGTAGCTCTTGATCCGGCAAACAAACCACCGCTGGTAGCGGTG
GTTTTTTTGTTTGCAAGCAGCAGATTACGCGCAGAAAAAAAGGATCTCAAGAAGATCCTTTGATCTTTTC
TACGGGGTCTGACGCTCAGTGGAACGAAAACTCACGTTAAGGGATTTTGGTCATGAGATTATCAAAAAGG
ATCTTCACCTAGATCCTTTTAAATTAAAAATGAAGTTTTAAATCAATCTAAAGTATATATGAGTAAACTT
GGTCTGACAGTTACCAATGCTTAATCAGTGAGGCACCTATCTCAGCGATCTGTCTATTTCGTTCATCCAT
AGTTGCCTGACTCCCCGTCGTGTAGATAACTACGATACGGGAGGGCTTACCATCTGGCCCCAGTGCTGCA
ATGATACCGCGAGACCCACGCTCACCGGCTCCAGATTTATCAGCAATAAACCAGCCAGCCGGAAGGGCCG
AGCGCAGAAGTGGTCCTGCAACTTTATCCGCCTCCATCCAGTCTATTAATTGTTGCCGGGAAGCTAGAGT
AAGTAGTTCGCCAGTTAATAGTTTGCGCAACGTTGTTGCCATTGCTACAGGCATCGTGGTGTCACGCTCG
TCGTTTGGTATGGCTTCATTCAGCTCCGGTTCCCAACGATCAAGGCGAGTTACATGATCCCCCATGTTGT
GCAAAAAAGCGGTTAGCTCCTTCGGTCCTCCGATCGTTGTCAGAAGTAAGTTGGCCGCAGTGTTATCACT
CATGGTTATGGCAGCACTGCATAATTCTCTTACTGTCATGCCATCCGTAAGATGCTTTTCTGTGACTGGT
GAGTACTCAACCAAGTCATTCTGAGAATAGTGTATGCGGCGACCGAGTTGCTCTTGCCCGGCGTCAATAC
GGGATAATACCGCGCCACATAGCAGAACTTTAAAAGTGCTCATCATTGGAAAACGTTCTTCGGGGCGAAA
ACTCTCAAGGATCTTACCGCTGTTGAGATCCAGTTCGATGTAACCCACTCGTGCACCCAACTGATCTTCA
GCATCTTTTACTTTCACCAGCGTTTCTGGGTGAGCAAAAACAGGAAGGCAAAATGCCGCAAAAAAGGGAA
TAAGGGCGACACGGAAATGTTGAATACTCATACTCTTCCTTTTTCAATATTATTGAAGCATTTATCAGGG
TTATTGTCTCATGAGCGGATACATATTTGAATGTATTTAGAAAAATAAACAAATAGGGGTTCCGCGCACA
TTTCCCCGAAAAGTGCCACCTGACGTCGACGGATCGGGAGATCTCCCGATCCCCTATGGTGCACTCTCAG
TACAATCTGCTCTGATGCCGCATAGTTAAGCCAGTATCTGCTCCCTGCTTGTGTGTTGGAGGTCGCTGAG
TAGTGCGCGAGCAAAATTTAAGCTACAACAAGGCAAGGCTTGACCGACAATTGCATGAAGAATCTGCTTA
GGGTTAGGCGTTTTGCGCTGCTTCGCGATGTACGGGCCAGATATACGCGTTGACATTGATTATTGACTAG
TTATTAATAGTAATCAATTACGGGGTCATTAGTTCATAGCCCATATATGGAGTTCCGCGTTACATAACTT
ACGGTAAATGGCCCGCCTGGCTGACCGCCCAACGACCCCCGCCCATTGACGTCAATAATGACGTATGTTC
CCATAGTAACGCCAATAGGGACTTTCCATTGACGTCAATGGGTGGAGTATTTACGGTAAACTGCCCACTT
GGCAGTACATCAAGTGTATCATATGCCAAGTACGCCCCCTATTGACGTCAATGACGGTAAATGGCCCGCC
TGGCATTATGCCCAGTACATGACCTTATGGGACTTTCCTACTTGGCAGTACATCTACGTATTAGTCATCG
CTATTACCATG
